Addgene plasmid #236018: AKIRIN1-P1
Purpose: Study the role and mechanism of the 3' UTR in regulating AKIRIN1-P1 gene function.
Depositing lab: Angela Ting. Depositing organization: University of Texas MD Anderson Cancer Center. Publication: Differentiation in the human urothelia is defined by distinct alternative polyadenylation. Le NB, Sona S, Santo B, Zhang Y, Ou R, Schweickart RA, Kochat V, Padron WI, Rai K, Lee SH, Yi JM, Wessely O, Lee BH, Ting AH. Cell Rep. 2026 Jan 13;45(1):116839. doi: 10.1016/j.celrep.2025.116839. PubMed 41533515.
Backbone
  Vector backbone: pmirGLO Dual-Luciferase miRNA Target Expression Vector
  Vector type: Mammalian Expression
Growth in bacteria
  Bacterial resistance: Ampicillin, 100 μg/mL
  Growth temperature: 37°C
  Growth strain: DH5alpha
  Copy number: High Copy
Gene/Insert
  Gene/Insert name: AKIRIN1-P1 3'UTR
  Species: H. sapiens (human)
  Entrez Gene: AKIRIN1 (a.k.a. STRF2, C1orf108, FLJ12666, RP11-781D11.2)
  Cloning method: Gibson Cloning
Terms and licenses: Academic/Nonprofit Terms; Industry Terms: Not Available to Industry
How to cite: AKIRIN1-P1 was a gift from Angela Ting (Addgene plasmid # 236018 ; http://n2t.net/addgene:236018 ; RRID:Addgene_236018)
