[The description below was written by a language model from this plasmid's Addgene catalogue record and pLannotate feature annotations shown in this document.]
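Description:
AKIRIN1-P1 is a mammalian dual-luciferase reporter plasmid built on the pmirGLO Dual-Luciferase miRNA Target Expression Vector, carrying a 3' UTR from the human AKIRIN1 gene inserted by Gibson cloning. It is propagated in E. coli as a high-copy plasmid through a ColE1/pUC-type origin and selected with ampicillin via the β-lactamase gene and its native promoter. A ColE1-derived cer region, which helps keep plasmids monomeric, is also annotated.

The primary reporter is the synthetic firefly luciferase gene luc2, driven by a PGK promoter. About 830 nt between the end of the luc2 coding sequence and the remnant of the multiple cloning site carry no annotation. This position is consistent with the AKIRIN1-P1 3' UTR insert sitting downstream of luc2, although the feature table does not label it. An SV40 poly(A) signal is annotated just beyond this region, though on the opposite strand to luc2. Placed this way, the UTR becomes part of the firefly luciferase transcript, so any effect it has on mRNA stability or translation shows up as a change in firefly signal. A second, independent cassette uses the SV40 enhancer/early promoter to express human codon-optimized Renilla luciferase followed by a neomycin/G418 resistance sequence (annotated as a fragment) and a synthetic poly(A) signal. This provides an internal control for normalizing transfection efficiency. Several short fragment annotations (tnpA, bom, M13 ori, large T antigen, T7 terminator, SET1) are probably incidental sequence matches rather than functional parts.

The stated purpose is to study how the 3' UTR regulates AKIRIN1 function, in work on alternative polyadenylation during human urothelial differentiation. The "P1" label presumably denotes one polyadenylation-site isoform of the UTR, but the record does not define it.
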