Features (pLannotate 1.2.2; 18 found; start..end, strand, type, name):
      1..589     +  rep_origin     ori: high-copy-number ColE1/pMB1/pBR322/pUC origin of replication
    747..1607    -  CDS            AmpR: β-lactamase; bla; confers resistance to ampicillin, carbenicillin, and related antibiotics
   1608..1712    -  promoter       AmpR promoter: bla
   1755..1847    +  CDS            tnpA (fragment): TN5P_ECOLX - Also known as tnp. Experimental evidence at protein level: Swiss-Prot protein existence level 1. Mediates transposition of transposon Tn5 by a 'cut and paste' mechanism. First, the monomeric transposase binds the 19 bp inverted DNA repeats flanking the transposon. Then, dimerization of the DNA- bound transposase creates a synaptic DNA complex. After nicking of the first DNA strand, excision of the transposon proceeds through a series of intermediates. The transposase then mediates the insertion of the transposon at a new site by strand transfer. The activity of the wild- type tran
   1868..1916    -  polyA_signal   poly(A) signal: synthetic polyadenylation signal
   1980..2772    -  CDS            NeoR/KanR (fragment): aminoglycoside phosphotransferase from Tn5; aph(3')-II (or nptII); confers resistance to neomycin, kanamycin, and G418 (Geneticin®)
   2823..3755    -  CDS            hRluc: Renilla luciferase human codon-optimized
   3806..4163    -  promoter       SV40 promoter: SV40 enhancer and early promoter
   4228..4279    +  misc_feature   bom (fragment): basis of mobility region from pBR322
   4280..4312    -  rep_origin     M13 ori (fragment): M13 bacteriophage origin of replication; arrow indicates direction of (+) strand synthesis
   4317..4385    +  CDS            large T antigen (fragment): large T antigen from SV40 (simian virus 40)
   4408..4529    +  polyA_signal   SV40 poly(A) signal: SV40 polyadenylation signal
   4551..4570    -  terminator     T7 terminator (fragment): transcription terminator for bacteriophage T7 RNA polymerase
   4578..4627    -  CDS            SET1 (fragment): solubility-enhancement tag derived from T7 phage gene 10B
   4634..4658    -  misc_feature   MCS (fragment): pUC18/19 multiple cloning site
   5492..7144    -  CDS            luciferase: firefly luciferase synthetic luc2 version of the luciferase gene
   7191..7690    -  promoter       PGK promoter: mouse phosphoglycerate kinase 1 promoter
   7747..8030    -  misc_feature   cer region: ColE1-derived recombination site that helps to maintain plasmids as monomers
>Addgene plasmid #236018 | AKIRIN1-P1 | addgene full sequence | sequence record 468441 | Addgene NGS Result
TTGAAATCCTTTTTTTCTGCGCGTAATCTGCTGCTTGCAAACAAAAAAACCACCGCTACCAGCGGTGGTT
TGTTTGCCGGATCAAGAGCTACCAACTCTTTTTCCGAAGGTAACTGGCTTCAGCAGAGCGCAGATACCAA
ATACTGTCCTTCTAGTGTAGCCGTAGTTAGGCCACCACTTCAAGAACTCTGTAGCACCGCCTACATACCT
CGCTCTGCTAATCCTGTTACCAGTGGCTGCTGCCAGTGGCGATAAGTCGTGTCTTACCGGGTTGGACTCA
AGACGATAGTTACCGGATAAGGCGCAGCGGTCGGGCTGAACGGGGGGTTCGTGCACACAGCCCAGCTTGG
AGCGAACGACCTACACCGAACTGAGATACCTACAGCGTGAGCTATGAGAAAGCGCCACGCTTCCCGAAGG
GAGAAAGGCGGACAGGTATCCGGTAAGCGGCAGGGTCGGAACAGGAGAGCGCACGAGGGAGCTTCCAGGG
GGAAACGCCTGGTATCTTTATAGTCCTGTCGGGTTTCGCCACCTCTGACTTGAGCGTCGATTTTTGTGAT
GCTCGTCAGGGGGGCGGAGCCTATGGAAAAACGCCAGCAACGCGGCCTTTTTACGGTTCCTGGCCTTTTG
CTGGCCTTTTGCTCACATGTTCTTTCCTGCGTTATCCCCTGATTCTGTGGATAACCGTATTACCGCCTTT
GAGTGAGCTGATACCGGTTGGGCGTCGCTTGGTCGGTCATTTCGAATTACCAATGCTTAATCAGTGAGGC
ACCTATCTCAGCGATCTGTCTATTTCGTTCATCCATAGTTGCCTGACTCCCCGTCGTGTAGATAACTACG
ATACGGGAGGGCTTACCATCTGGCCCCAGTGCTGCAATGATACCGCGAGACCCACGCTCACCGGCTCCAG
ATTTATCAGCAATAAACCAGCCAGCCGGAAGGGCCGAGCGCAGAAGTGGTCCTGCAACTTTATCCGCCTC
CATCCAGTCTATTAATTGTTGCCGGGAAGCTAGAGTAAGTAGTTCGCCAGTTAATAGTTTGCGCAACGTT
GTTGCCATTGCTACAGGCATCGTGGTGTCACGCTCGTCGTTTGGTATGGCTTCATTCAGCTCCGGTTCCC
AACGATCAAGGCGAGTTACATGATCCCCCATGTTGTGCAAAAAAGCGGTTAGCTCCTTCGGTCCTCCGAT
AGTTGTCAGAAGTAAGTTGGCCGCAGTGTTATCACTCATGGTTATGGCAGCACTGCATAATTCTCTTACT
GTCATGCCATCCGTAAGATGCTTTTCTGTGACTGGTGAGTACTCAACCAAGTCATTCTGAGAATAGTGTA
TGCGGCGACCGAGTTGCTCTTGCCCGGCGTCAATACGGGATAATACCGCGCCACATAGCAGAACTTTGAA
AGTGCTCATCATTGGAAAACGTTCTTCGGGGCGAAAACTCTCAAGGATCTTACCGCTGTTGAGATCCAGT
TCGATGTAACCCACTCGTGCACCCAACTGATCTTCAGCATCTTTTACTTTCACCAGCGTTTCTGGGTGAG
CAAAAACAGGAAGGCAAAATGCCGCAAAAAAGGGAATAAGGGCGACACGGAAATGTTGAATACTCATACT
CTTCCTTTTTCAATATTATTGAAGCATTTATCAGGGTTATTGTCTCATGAGCGGATACATATTTGAATGT
ATTTAGAAAAATAAACAAATAGGGGTTCCGCGCACATTTCCCCGAAAAGTGCCACCTGACGTCTAAGAAA
CCATTACGTAGAAAGCCAGTCCGCAGAAACGGTGCTGACCCCGGATGAATGTCAGCTACTGGGCTATCTG
GACAAGGGAAAACGCAAGCGCAAAGAGGATCCTTATCGCTATCGATTCACACAAAAAACCAACACACAGA
TGTAATGAAAATAAAGATATTTTATTGCGGCCATCGTGATGGCAGGTTGGGCGTCGCTTGGTCGGTCATT
TCGAACCCCAGAGTCCCGCTCAGAAGAACTCGTCAAGAAGGCGATAGAAGGCGATGCGCTGCGAATCGGG
AGCGGCGATACCGTAAAGCACGAGGAAGCGGTCAGCCCATTCGCCGCCAAGCTCTTCAGCAATATCACGG
GTAGCCAACGCTATGTCCTGATAGCGGTCCGCCACACCCAGCCGGCCACAGTCGATGAATCCAGAAAAGC
GGCCATTTTCCACCATGATATTCGGCAAGCAGGCATCGCCATGGGTCACGACGAGATCCTCGCCGTCGGG
CATGCGCGCCTTGAGCCTGGCGAACAGTTCGGCTGGCGCGAGCCCCTGATGCTCTTCGTCCAGATCATCC
TGATCGACAAGACCGGCTTCCATCCGAGTACGTGCTCGCTCGATGCGATGTTTCGCTTGGTGGTCGAATG
GGCAGGTAGCCGGATCAAGCGTATGCAGCCGCCGCATTGCATCAGCCATGATGGATACTTTCTCGGCAGG
AGCAAGGTGAGATGACAGGAGATCCTGCCCCGGCACTTCGCCCAATAGCAGCCAGTCCCTTCCCGCTTCA
GTGACAACGTCGAGCACAGCTGCGCAAGGAACGCCCGTCGTGGCCAGCCACGATAGCCGCGCTGCCTCGT
CCTGCAGTTCATTCAGGGCACCGGACAGGTCGGTCTTGACAAAAAGAACCGGGCGCCCCTGCGCTGACAG
CCGGAACACGGCGGCATCAGAGCAGCCGATTGTCTGTTGTGCCCAGTCATAGCCGAATAGCCTCTCCACC
CAAGCGGCCGGAGAACCTGCGTGCAATCCATCTTGTTCAATCCCTCCGGAGCCTCCGCCACCTGATCCGC
CACCTCCGCTCCCACCACCGGTCTGCTCGTTCTTCAGCACGCGCTCCACGAAGCTCTTGATGTACTTACC
CATTTCATCTGGAGCGTCCTCCTGGCTGAAGTGGAGGCCCTTCACCTTCACGAACTCGGTGTTAGGGAAC
TTCTTAGCTCCCTCGACAATAGCGTTGGAAAAGAACCCAGGGTCGGACTCGATGAACATCTTAGGCAGAT
CGTCGCTGGCCCGAAGGTAGGCGTTGTAGTTGCGGACAATCTGGACGACGTCGGGCTTGCCTCCCTTAAC
GAGAGGGATCTCGCGAGGCCAGGAGAGGGTAGGCCGTCTAACCTCGCCCTTCTCCTTGAATGGCTCCAGG
TAGGCAGCGAACTCCTCAGGCTCCAGTTTCCGCATGATCTTGCTTGGGAGCATGGTCTCGACGAAGAAGT
TATTCTCAAGCACCATTTTCTCGCCCTCTTCGCTCTTGATCAGGGCGATATCCTCCTCGATGTCAGGCCA
CTCGTCCCAGGACTCGATCACGTCCACGACACTCTCAGCATGGACGATGGCCTTGATCTTGTCTTGGTGC
TCGTAGGAGTAGTGAAAGGCCAGACAAGCCCCCCAGTCGTGGCCCACAAAGATGATTTTCTTTGGAAGGT
TCAGCAGCTCGAACCAAGCGGTGAGGTACTTGTAGTGATCCAGGAGGCGATATGAGCCATTCCCGCTCTT
GCCGGACTTACCCATTCCGATCAGATCAGGGATGATGCATCTAGCCACGGGCTCGATGTGAGGCACGACG
TGCCTCCACAGGTAGCTGGAGGCAGCGTTACCATGCAGAAAAATCACGGCGTTCTCGGCGTGCTTCTCGG
AATCATAGTAGTTGATGAAGGAGTCCAGCACGTTCATTTGCTTGCAGCGAGCCCACCACTGAGGCCCAGT
GATCATGCGTTTGCGTTGCTCGGGGTCGTACACCTTGGAAGCCATGGTGGCTCCAGCCTTTGGTTCGAGA
CTGTTGTGTCAGAAGAATCAAGCTTTTTGCAAAAGCCTAGGCCTCCAAAAAAGCCTCCTCACTACTTCTG
GAATAGCTCAGAGGCCGAGGCGGCCTCGGCCTCTGCATAAATAAAAAAAATTAGTCAGCCATGGGGCGGA
GAATGGGCGGAACTGGGCGGAGTTAGGGGCGGGATGGGCGGAGTTAGGGGCGGGACTATGGTTGCTGACT
AATTGAGATGCATGCTTTGCATACTTCTGCCTGCTGGGGAGCCTGGGGACTTTCCACACCTGGTTGCTGA
CTAATTGAGATGCATGCTTTGCATACTTCTGCCTGCTGGGGAGCCTGGGGACTTTCCACACCCTAACTGA
CACACATTCCACAGCTGGTTCTTTCCGCCTCAGAAGGTACCTAACCAAGTTCCTCTTTCAGAGGTTATTT
CAGGCCATGGTGCTGCGCAGATCCGCGTATGCGGTGTGAAATACCGCACAGATGCGTAAGGAGAAAATAC
CGCATCAGGAAATTGTAAGCGTTAATATTTTGTTAAAATTCGATTTTACCACATTTGTAGAGGTTTTACT
TGCTTAAAAAAACCTCCCACATCTCCCCCTGAACCTGAAACATAAAATGAATGCAATTGTTGTTGTTAAC
TTGTTTATTGCAGCTTATAATGGTTACAAATAAAGCAATAGCATCACAAATTTCACAAATAAAGCATTTT
TTTCACTGCATTCTAGTTGTGGTTTGTCCAAACTCATCAATGTATCTTATCATGTCTGCTCGAAGCGGCC
GCCCCAAGGGGTTATGCTAGTTATTGCTCAGCGGTGGCAGCAGCCAACTCAGCTTCCTTTCGGGCTTTGT
TAGCAGCCGGATCAGCTTGCATGCCTGCAGGTCGACTCAGGGAGCTCTATGATAATTGTGTGAATGAGGT
GAGCGCTGACTCCATGTGAGTATTTTAAGGCTTGGAGTCAAAGAATTAACCTAACATGCCCAGGCAGAGT
CCATGTGTCAATGGCCCGTCTCCAGTTTGTTCTAATTTCTCACCACGTGTCTGTAGATATAGGACCGCAG
ACCTTCGCTTTATCATCATAATCACATCTAATGTCCATCCTAACTTACGATTCATATTCTGTGCCTGGAA
ACAGTCCCTGTATTTAACAATACCTACACATAAAAACAATCCACTGTTACAACTTGTATGGTCACAAAAC
ATTAATGATCTTCTTTAGACCAAGCAAATGTTTTTTTACCATAATTGTCGTGCACCAAATTCACAGCCAG
AATCCCCAAGATCAAAAAAAAATTTTTGCACAATACAAATAATAACTTAAAATACACATACACACATATA
CACACACTCTCACACGCACTTCTTACAGAACTGTGCTTGGGGAAACTCCATTTGTTGAATGCCACTGAAG
GCATATTTTGCTAAACTGCTGCTCCAGGTATTTTTGTTTGGAAAATCTATCACAGTAGGGCACAGCTGTT
TATTGGATGAGCAGAAAAGAAAGATATGCTTGTGGCAACCAGAAAGTTTTACGGTCTTTCAAGTTGTATA
AAATGGACCTGCAGAAACGTTTAAGTGTTCTCAGGATGCAAAGTTGGAGCTGAAATGTGACATCAAACCA
GTTGCAAAAAGTGTACAGCAGCCATCTCTTGAGGTCAAACCTGGTACCCAGATATGTGACAAAGCTACTC
GAGGCTAGCGAGCTCGTTTAAACAACTAGAATTACACGGCGATCTTGCCGCCCTTCTTGGCCTTAATGAG
AATCTCGCGGATCTTGCGGGCGTCCAACTTGCCGGTCAGTCCTTTAGGCACCTCGTCCACGAACACAACA
CCACCGCGCAGCTTCTTGGCGGTTGTAACCTGGCTGGCCACATAGTCCACGATCTCCTTCTCGGTCATGG
TTTTACCGTGTTCCAGCACGACGACTGCGGCGGGCAGCTCGCCGGCATCGTCGTCGGGCAGGCCGGCGAC
CCCGGCGTCGAAGATGTTGGGGTGTTGCAGCAGGATGCTCTCCAGTTCGGCTGGGGCTACCTGGTAGCCC
TTGTATTTGATCAGGCTCTTCAGCCGGTCCACGATGAAGAAGTGCTCGTCCTCGTCCCAGTAGGCGATGT
CGCCGCTGTGCAGCCAGCCGTCCTTGTCGATGAGAGCGTTTGTAGCCTCGGGGTTGTTAACGTAGCCGCT
CATGATCATGGGGCCACGGACGCACAGCTCGCCGCGCTGGTTCACACCCAGTGTCTTACCGGTGTCCAAG
TCCACCACCTTAGCCTCGAAGAAGGGCACCACCTTGCCTACTGCGCCAGGCTTGTCGTCCCCTTCGGGGG
TGATCAGAATGGCGCTGGTTGTTTCTGTCAGGCCGTAGCCCTGGCGGATGCCTGGTAGGTGGAAGCGTTT
GGCCACGGCCTCACCTACCTCCTTGCTGAGCGGCGCCCCGCCGCTGGCGATCTCGTGCAAGTTGCTTAGG
TCGTACTTGTCGATGAGAGTGCTCTTAGCGAAGAAGCTAAATAGTGTGGGCACCAGCAGGGCAGATTGAA
TCTTATAGTCTTGCAAGCTGCGCAAGAATAGCTCCTCCTCGAAGCGGTACATGAGCACGACCCGAAAGCC
GCAGATCAAGTAGCCCAGCGTGGTGAACATGCCGAAGCCGTGGTGAAATGGCACCACGCTGAGGATAGCG
GTGTCGGGGATGATCTGGTTGCCGAAGATGGGGTCGCGGGCATGACTGAATCGGACACAAGCGGTGCGGT
GCGGTAGGGCTACGCCCTTGGGCAATCCGGTACTGCCACTACTGTTCATGATCAGGGCGATGGTTTTGTC
CCGGTCGAAGCTCTCGGGCACGAAGTCGTACTCGTTGAAGCCGGGTGGCAAATGGGAAGTCACGAAGGTG
TACATGCTTTGGAAGCCCTGGTAGTCGGTCTTGCTATCCATGATGATGATCTTTTGTATGATCGGTAGCT
TCTTTTGCACGTTGAGGATCTTTTGCAGCCCTTTCTTGCTCACGAATACGACGGTGGGCTGGCTGATGCC
CATGCTGTTCAGCAGCTCGCGCTCGTTGTAGATGTCGTTAGCTGGGGCCACAGCCACACCGATGAACAGG
GCACCCAACACGGGCATGAAGAACTGCAAGCTATTCTCGCTGCACACCACGATCCGATGGTTTGTATTCA
GCCCATAGCGCTTCATAGCTTCTGCCAGCCGAACGCTCATCTCGAAGTACTCGGCGTAGGTAATGTCCAC
CTCGATATGTGCGTCGGTAAAGGCGATGGTGCCGGGCACCAGGGCGTAGCGCTTCATGGCTTTGTGCAGC
TGCTCGCCGGCGGTCCCGTCTTCGAGTGGGTAGAATGGCGCTGGGCCCTTCTTAATGTTTTTGGCATCTT
CCATGGTGGCTTTACCAACAGTACCGGATTGCCAAGCTTGGGCTGCAGGTCGAAAGGCCCGGAGATGAGG
AAGAGGAGAACAGCGCGGCAGACGTGCGCTTTTGAAGCGTGCAGAATGCCGGGCCTCCGGAGGACCTTCG
GGCGCCCGCCCCGCCCCTGAGCCCGCCCCTGAGCCCGCCCCCGGACCCACCCCTTCCCAGCCTCTGAGCC
CAGAAAGCGAAGGAGCAAAGCTGCTATTGGCCGCTGCCCCAAAGGCCTACCCGCTTCCATTGCTCAGCGG
TGCTGTCCATCTGCACGAGACTAGTGAGACGTGCTACTTCCATTTGTCACGTCCTGCACGACGCGAGCTG
CGGGGCGGGGGGGAACTTCCTGACTAGGGGAGGAGTAGAAGGTGGCGCGAAGGGGCCACCAAAGAACGGA
GCCGGTTGGCGCCTACCGGTGGATGTGGAATGTGTGCGAGGCCAGAGGCCACTTGTGTAGCGCCAAGTGC
CCAGCGGGGCTGCTAAAGCGCATGCTCCAGACTGCCTTGGGAAAAGCGCCTCCCCTACCCGGTAGATCTC
GATCCTCTACGCCGGACGCATCGTGGCCGGAGTACTGCGGTTTATCTCGATGGCTACGAGGGCAGACAGT
AAGTGGATTTACCATAATCCCTTAATTGTACGCACCGCTAAAACGCGTTCAGCGCGATCACGGCAGCAGA
CAGGTAAAAATGGCAACAAACCACCCGAAAAACTGCCGCAATCGCGCCTGATAAATTTTAACCGTATGAA
TACCTATGCAACCAGAGGGTACAGGCCACATTACCCCCACTTAATCCACTGAAGCTGCCATTTTTCATGG
TTTCACCATCCCAGCGAAGGGCCATCCAGCGTGCGTTCCTGTATTTCCGGACTATAAAAGGATCTAGGTG
AAGATCCTTTTTGATAATCTCATGACCAAAATCCCTTAACGTGAGTTTTCGTTCCACTGAGCGTCAGACC
CCGTAGAAAAGATCAAAGGATCTTC
